>Addgene plasmid #152755 | pGBW-m4133788 | depositor full sequence | sequence record 295767 | Full Sequence
CACCATGGAAAATGTAACAGGACTCTTTAAAGATTGTAGTAAGGTAATCACTGGGTTACATCCTACACAG
GCACCTACACACCTCAGTGTTGACACTAAATTCAAAACTGAAGGTTTATGTGTTGACATACCTGGCATAC
CTAAGGACATGACCTATAGAAGACTCATCTCTATGATGGGTTTTAAAATGAATTATCAAGTTAATGGTTA
CCCTAACATGTTTATCACCCGCGAAGAAGCTATAAGACATGTACGTGCATGGATTGGCTTCGATGTCGAG
GGGTGTCATGCTACTAGAGAAGCTGTTGGTACCAATTTACCTTTACAGCTAGGTTTTTCTACAGGTGTTA
ACCTAGTTGCTGTACCTACAGGTTATGTTGATACACCTAATAATACAGATTTTTCCAGAGTTAGTGCTAA
ACCACCGCCTGGAGATCAATTTAAACACCTCATACCACTTATGTACAAAGGACTTCCTTGGAATGTAGTG
CGTATAAAGATTGTACAAATGTTAAGTGACACACTTAAAAATCTCTCTGACAGAGTCGTATTTGTCTTAT
GGGCACATGGCTTTGAGTTGACATCTATGAAGTATTTTGTGAAAATAGGACCTGAGCGCACCTGTTGTCT
ATGTGATAGACGTGCCACATGCTTTTCCACTGCTTCAGACACTTATGCCTGTTGGCATCATTCTATTGGA
TTTGATTACGTCTATAATCCGTTTATGATTGATGTTCAACAATGGGGTTTTACAGGTAACCTACAAAGCA
ACCATGATCTGTATTGTCAAGTCCATGGTAATGCACATGTAGCTAGTTGTGATGCAATCATGACTAGGTG
TCTAGCTGTCCACGAGTGCTTTGTTAAGCGTGTTGACTGGACTATTGAATATCCTATAATTGGTGATGAA
CTGAAGATTAATGCGGCTTGTAGAAAGGTTCAACACATGGTTGTTAAAGCTGCATTATTAGCAGACAAAT
TCCCAGTTCTTCACGACATTGGTAACCCTAAAGCTATTAAGTGTGTACCTCAAGCTGATGTAGAATGGAA
GTTCTATGATGCACAGCCTTGTAGTGACAAAGCTTATAAAATAGAAGAATTATTCTATTCTTATGCCACA
CATTCTGACAAATTCACAGATGGTGTATGCCTATTTTGGAATTGCAATGTCGATAGATATCCTGCTAATT
CCATTGTTTGTAGATTTGACACTAGAGTGCTATCTAACCTTAACTTGCCTGGTTGTGATGGTGGCAGTTT
GTATGTAAATAAACATGCATTCCACACACCAGCTTTTGATAAAAGTGCTTTTGTTAATTTAAAACAATTA
CCATTTTTCTATTACTCTGACAGTCCATGTGAGTCTCATGGAAAACAAGTAGTGTCAGATATAGATTATG
TACCACTAAAGTCTGCTACGTGTATAACACGTTGCAATTTAGGTGGTGCTGTCTGTAGACATCATGCTAA
TGAGTACAGATTGTATCTCGATGCTTATAACATGATGATCTCAGCTGGCTTTAGCTTGTGGGTTTACAAA
CAATTTGATACTTATAACCTCTGGAACACTTTTACAAGACTTGAAAACCTTTACTTTCAGTCGGGGAAAC
CTATACCCAATCCACTTCTCGGCTTAGATTCTACCTAAGGATCCGCAGGCCTCTGCTAGCTTGACTGACT
GAGATACAGCGTACCTTCAGCTCACAGACATGATAAGATACATTGATGAGTTTGGACAAACCACAACTAG
AATGCAGTGAAAAAAATGCTTTATTTGTGAAATTTGTGATGCTATTGCTTTATTTGTAACCATTATAAGC
TGCAATAAACAAGTTAACAACAACAATTGCATTCATTTTATGTTTCAGGTTCAGGGGGAGGTGTGGGAGG
TTTTTTAAAGCAAGTAAAACCTCTACAAATGTGGTATTGGCCCATCTCTATCGGTATCGTAGCATAACCC
CTTGGGGCCTCTAAACGGGTCTTGAGGGGTTTTTTGTGCCCCTCGGGCCGGATTGCTATCTACCGGCATT
GGCGCAGAAAAAAATGCCTGATGCGACGCTGCGCGTCTTATACTCCCACATATGCCAGATTCAGCAACGG
ATACGGCTTCCCCAACTTGCCCACTTCCATACGTGTCCTCCTTACCAGAAATTTATCCTTAAGGTCGTCA
GCTATCCTGCAGGCGATCTCTCGATTTCGATCAAGACATTCCTTTAATGGTCTTTTCTGGACACCACTAG
GGGTCAGAAGTAGTTCATCAAACTTTCTTCCCTCCCTAATCTCATTGGTTACCTTGGGCTATCGAAACTT
AATTAACCAGTCAAGTCAGCTACTTGGCGAGATCGACTTGTCTGGGTTTCGACTACGCTCAGAATTGCGT
CAGTCAAGTTCGATCTGGTCCTTGCTATTGCACCCGTTCTCCGATTACGAGTTTCATTTAAATCATGTGA
GCAAAAGGCCAGCAAAAGGCCAGGAACCGTAAAAAGGCCGCGTTGCTGGCGTTTTTCCATAGGCTCCGCC
CCCCTGACGAGCATCACAAAAATCGACGCTCAAGTCAGAGGTGGCGAAACCCGACAGGACTATAAAGATA
CCAGGCGTTTCCCCCTGGAAGCTCCCTCGTGCGCTCTCCTGTTCCGACCCTGCCGCTTACCGGATACCTG
TCCGCCTTTCTCCCTTCGGGAAGCGTGGCGCTTTCTCATAGCTCACGCTGTAGGTATCTCAGTTCGGTGT
AGGTCGTTCGCTCCAAGCTGGGCTGTGTGCACGAACCCCCCGTTCAGCCCGACCGCTGCGCCTTATCCGG
TAACTATCGTCTTGAGTCCAACCCGGTAAGACACGACTTATCGCCACTGGCAGCAGCCACTGGTAACAGG
ATTAGCAGAGCGAGGTATGTAGGCGGTGCTACAGAGTTCTTGAAGTGGTGGCCTAACTACGGCTACACTA
GAAGAACAGTATTTGGTATCTGCGCTCTGCTGAAGCCAGTTACCTTCGGAAAAAGAGTTGGTAGCTCTTG
ATCCGGCAAACAAACCACCGCTGGTAGCGGTGGTTTTTTTGTTTGCAAGCAGCAGATTACGCGCAGAAAA
AAAGGATCTCAAGAAGATCCTTTGATCTTTTCTACGGGGTCTGACGCTCAGTGGAACGAAAACTCACGTT
AAGGGATTTTGGTCATGAGATTATCAAAAAGGATCTTCACCTAGATCCTTTTAAATTAAAAATGAAGTTT
TAAATCAATCTAAAGTATATATGAGTAAACTTGGTCTGACAGTTACCAATGCTTAATCAGTGAGGCACCT
ATCTCAGCGATCTGTCTATTTCGTTCATCCATAGTTGCATTTAAATTTCCGAACTCTCCAAGGCCCTCGT
CGGAAAATCTTCAAACCTTTCGTCCGATCCATCTTGCAGGCTACCTCTCGAACGAACTATCGCAAGTCTC
TTGGCCGGCCTTGCGCCTTGGCTATTGCTTGGCAGCGCCTATCGCCAGGTATTACTCCAATCCCGAATAT
CCGAGATCGGGATCACCCGAGAGAAGTTCAACCTACATCCTCAATCCCGATCTATCCGAGATCCGAGGAA
TATCGAAATCGGGGCGCGCCTGGCCTCCGCGCCGGGTTTTGGCGCCTCCCGCGGGCGCCCCCCTCGTCAC
GGCGAGCGCTGCCACGTCAGACGAAGGGCGCAGGAGCGTCCTGATCCTTCCGCCCGGACGCTCAGGACAG
CGGCCCGCTGCTCATAAGACTCGGCCTTAGAACCCCAGTATCAGCAGAAGGACATTTTAGGACGGGACTT
GGGTGACTCTAGGGCACTGGTTTTCTTTCCAGAGAGCGGAACAGGCGAGGAAAAGTAGTCCCTTCTCGGC
GATTCTGCGGAGGGATCTCCGTGGGGCGGTGAACGCCGATGATTATATAAGGACGCGCCGGGTGTGGCAC
AGCTAGTTCCGTCGCAGCCGGGATTTGGGTCGCGGTTCTTGTTTGTGGATCGCTGTGATCGTCACTTGGT
GAGTAGCGGGCTGCTGGGCTGGCCGGGGCTTTCGTGGCCGCCGGGCCGCTCGGTGGGACGGAAGCGTGTG
GAGAGACCGCCAAGGGCTGTAGTCTGGGTCCGCGAGCAAGGTTGCCCTGAACTGGGGGTTGGGGGGAGCG
CAGCAAAATGGCGGCTGTTCCCGAGTCTTGAATGGAAGACGCTTGTGAGGCGGGCTGTGAGGTCGTTGAA
ACAAGGTGGGGGGCATGGTGGGCGGCAAGAACCCAAGGTCTTGAGCCCTTCGCTAATGCGGGAAAGCTCT
TATTCGGGTGAGATGGGCTGGGCACCATCTGGGGACCCTGACGTGAAGTTTGTCACTGACTGGAGAACTC
GGTTTGTCGTCTGTTGCGGGGGCGGCAGTTATGGCGGTGCCGTTGGGCAGTGCACCCGTACCTTTGGGAG
CGCGCGCCCTCGTCGTGTCGTGACGTCACCCGTTCTGTTGGCTTATAATGCAGGGTGGGGCCACCTGCCG
GTAGGTGTGCGGTAGGCTTTTCTCCGTCGCAGGACGCAGGGTTCGGGCCTAGGGTAGGCTCTCCTGAATC
GACAGGCGCCGGACCTCTGGTGAGGGGAGGGATAAGTGAGGCGTCAGTTTCTTTGGTCGGTTTTATGTAC
CTATCTTCTTAAGTAGCTGAAGCTCCGGTTTTGAACTATGCGCTCGGGGTTGGCGAGTGTGTTTTGTGAA
GTTTTTTAGGCACCTTTTGAAATGTAATCATTTGGGTCAATATGTAATTTTCAGTGTTAGACTTGTAAAT
TGTCCGCTAAATTCTGGCCGTTTTTGGCTTTTTTGTTAGACAACATGGGTAAAAAGCCTGAACTCACCGC
GACGTCTGTCGAGAAGTTTCTGATCGAAAAGTTCGACAGCGTCTCCGACCTGATGCAGCTCTCGGAGGGC
GAAGAATCTCGTGCTTTCAGCTTCGATGTAGGAGGGCGTGGATATGTCCTGCGGGTAAATAGCTGCGCCG
ATGGTTTCTACAAAGATCGTTATGTTTATCGGCACTTTGCATCCGCCGCGCTCCCGATTCCGGAAGTGCT
TGACATTGGGGAGTTCAGCGAGAGCCTGACCTATTGCATCTCCCGCCGTGCACAGGGTGTCACGTTGCAA
GACCTGCCTGAAACCGAACTGCCCGCTGTTCTGCAGCCGGTCGCGGAGGCAATGGATGCCATCGCTGCCG
CCGATCTTAGCCAGACGAGCGGGTTCGGCCCATTCGGACCGCAAGGAATCGGTCAATACACTACATGGCG
TGATTTCATATGCGCGATTGCTGATCCCCATGTGTATCACTGGCAAACTGTGATGGACGACACCGTCAGT
GCGTCCGTCGCGCAGGCTCTCGATGAGCTGATGCTTTGGGCCGAGGACTGCCCCGAAGTCCGGCACCTCG
TGCACGCGGATTTCGGCTCCAACAATGTCCTGACGGACAATGGCCGCATAACAGCGGTCATTGACTGGAG
CGAGGCGATGTTCGGGGATTCCCAATACGAGGTCGCCAACATCTTCTTCTGGAGGCCGTGGTTGGCTTGT
ATGGAGCAGCAGACGCGCTACTTCGAGCGGAGGCATCCGGAGCTTGCAGGATCGCCCCGGCTCCGGGCGT
ATATGCTCCGCATTGGTCTTGACCAACTCTATCAGAGCTTGGTTGACGGCAATTTCGATGATGCAGCTTG
GGCGCAGGGTCGATGCGACGCAATCGTCCGATCCGGAGCCGGGACTGTCGGGCGTACACAAATCGCCCGC
AGAAGCGCCGCCGTCTGGACCGATGGCTGTGTAGAAGTACTCGCCGATAGTGGAAACCGACGCCCCAGCA
CTCGTCCGAGGGCAAAGGAATAAGCTAGTATGTAAGCCTAGTCTTAGATAATAAAATCGCTATCCATCGA
AGATGGATGTGTGTTGGTTTTTTGTGTGTGTAACGCTAGGCGCGCCTGGTGTACCGAGAACGATCCTCTC
AGTGCGAGTCTCGACGATCCATATCGTTGCTTGGCAGTCAGCCAGTCGGAATCCAGCTTGGGACCCAGGA
AGTCCAATCGTCAGATATTGTACTCAAGCCTGGTCACGGCAGCGTACCGATCTGTTTAAACCTAGATATT
GATAGTCTGATCGGTCAACGTATAATCGAGTCCTAGCTTTTGCAAACATCTATCAAGAGACAGGATCAGC
AGGAGGCTTTCGCATGAGTATTCAACATTTCCGTGTCGCCCTTATTCCCTTTTTTGCGGCATTTTGCCTT
CCTGTTTTTGCTCACCCAGAAACGCTGGTGAAAGTAAAAGATGCTGAAGATCAGTTGGGTGCGCGAGTGG
GTTACATCGAACTGGATCTCAACAGCGGTAAGATCCTTGAGAGTTTTCGCCCCGAAGAACGCTTTCCAAT
GATGAGCACTTTTAAAGTTCTGCTATGTGGCGCGGTATTATCCCGTATTGACGCCGGGCAAGAGCAACTC
GGTCGCCGCATACACTATTCTCAGAATGACTTGGTTGAGTATTCACCAGTCACAGAAAAGCATCTTACGG
ATGGCATGACAGTAAGAGAATTATGCAGTGCTGCCATAACCATGAGTGATAACACTGCGGCCAACTTACT
TCTGACAACGATTGGAGGACCGAAGGAGCTAACCGCTTTTTTGCACAACATGGGGGATCATGTAACTCGC
CTTGATCGTTGGGAACCGGAGCTGAATGAAGCCATACCAAACGACGAGCGTGACACCACGATGCCTGTAG
CAATGGCAACAACCTTGCGTAAACTATTAACTGGCGAACTACTTACTCTAGCTTCCCGGCAACAGTTGAT
AGACTGGATGGAGGCGGATAAAGTTGCAGGACCACTTCTGCGCTCGGCCCTTCCGGCTGGCTGGTTTATT
GCTGATAAATCTGGAGCCGGTGAGCGTGGGTCTCGCGGTATCATTGCAGCACTGGGGCCAGATGGTAAGC
CCTCCCGTATCGTAGTTATCTACACGACGGGGAGTCAGGCAACTATGGATGAACGAAATAGACAGATCGC
TGAGATAGGTGCCTCACTGATTAAGCATTGGTAACCGATTCTAGGTGCATTGGCGCAGAAAAAAATGCCT
GATGCGACGCTGCGCGTCTTATACTCCCACATATGCCAGATTCAGCAACGGATACGGCTTCCCCAACTTG
CCCACTTCCATACGTGTCCTCCTTACCAGAAATTTATCCTTAAGATCGTTTAAACTCGACTCTGGCTCTA
TCGAATCTCCGTCGTTTCGAGCTTACGCGAACAGCCGTGGCGCTCATTTGCTCGTCGGGCATCGAATCTC
GTCAGCTATCGTCAGCTTACCTTTTTGGCAGCGATCGCGGCTCCCGACATCTTGGACCATTAGCTCCACA
GGTATCTTCTTCCCTCTAGTGGTCATAACAGCAGCTTCAGCTACCTCTCAATTCAAAAAACCCCTCAAGA
CCCGTTTAGAGGCCCCAAGGGGTTATGCTATCAATCGTTGCGTTACACACACAAAAAACCAACACACATC
CATCTTCGATGGATAGCGATTTTATTATCTAACTGCTGATCGAGTGTAGCCAGATCTAGTAATCAATTAC
GGGGTCATTAGTTCATAGCCCATATATGGAGTTCCGCGTTACATAACTTACGGTAAATGGCCCGCCTGGC
TGACCGCCCAACGACCCCCGCCCATTGACGTCAATAATGACGTATGTTCCCATAGTAACGCCAATAGGGA
CTTTCCATTGACGTCAATGGGTGGAGTATTTACGGTAAACTGCCCACTTGGCAGTACATCAAGTGTATCA
TATGCCAAGTACGCCCCCTATTGACGTCAATGACGGTAAATGGCCCGCCTGGCATTATGCCCAGTACATG
ACCTTATGGGACTTTCCTACTTGGCAGTACATCTACGTATTAGTCATCGCTATTACCATGCTGATGCGGT
TTTGGCAGTACATCAATGGGCGTGGATAGCGGTTTGACTCACGGGGATTTCCAAGTCTCCACCCCATTGA
CGTCAATGGGAGTTTGTTTTGGCACCAAAATCAACGGGACTTTCCAAAATGTCGTAACAACTCCGCCCCA
TTGACGCAAATGGGCGGTAGGCGTGTACGGTGGGAGGTCTATATAAGCAGAGCTGGTTTAGTGAACCGTC
AGATCAGATCTTTGTCGATCCTACCATCCACTCGACACACCCGCCAGCGGCCGC
Features (pLannotate 1.2.2; 19 found; start..end, strand, type, name):
   1714..1835    -  polyA_signal   SV40 poly(A) signal: SV40 polyadenylation signal
   1858..1927    -  CDS            large T antigen (fragment): large T antigen from SV40 (simian virus 40)
   1950..1996    +  terminator     T7 terminator: transcription terminator for bacteriophage T7 RNA polymerase
   2026..2162    +  terminator     rrnG terminator: transcription terminator from the E. coli ribosomal RNA rrnG operon (Albrechtsen et al., 1991)
   2207..2278    +  misc_feature   3' β-globin insulator: insulator downstream of the human β-globin locus (Farrell et al., 2002)
   2504..3092    -  rep_origin     ori: high-copy-number ColE1/pMB1/pBR322/pUC origin of replication
   3264..3328    -  CDS            bla(M) (fragment): β-lactamase lacking the signal sequence; bla(M); allows cytosolic expression of β-lactamase
   3592..4801    +  promoter       UbC promoter: human ubiquitin C promoter
   4811..5832    +  CDS            HygR (fragment): hygromycin B phosphotransferase confers resistance to hygromycin
   5860..5908    +  polyA_signal   poly(A) signal: synthetic polyadenylation signal
   6174..7034    +  CDS            AmpR: β-lactamase; bla; confers resistance to ampicillin, carbenicillin, and related antibiotics
   7047..7183    +  terminator     rrnG terminator: transcription terminator from the E. coli ribosomal RNA rrnG operon (Albrechtsen et al., 1991)
   7328..7399    +  misc_feature   5' β-globin insulator: insulator upstream of the human β-globin locus (Farrell et al., 2002)
   7404..7450    -  terminator     T7 terminator: transcription terminator for bacteriophage T7 RNA polymerase
   7468..7516    -  polyA_signal   poly(A) signal: synthetic polyadenylation signal
   7597..7900    +  enhancer       CMV enhancer: human cytomegalovirus immediate early enhancer
   7973..7990    -  promoter       CMV promoter (fragment): human cytomegalovirus (CMV) immediate early promoter
   8053..8104    +  promoter       CMVd2 promoter: truncated human cytomegalovirus (CMV) immediate early promoter that yields moderately reduced expression relative to the full-length promoter
   8173..1591    +  CDS            rep (fragment) (across the origin): R1AB_SARS2 - Experimental evidence at protein level: Swiss-Prot protein existence level 1. [2'-O-methyltransferase]: Methyltransferase that mediates mRNA cap 2'-O-ribose methylation to the 5'-cap structure of viral mRNAs. N7-methyl guanosine cap is a prerequisite for binding of nsp16. Therefore plays an essential role in viral mRNAs cap methylation which is essential to evade immune system. From Severe acute respiratory syndrome coronavirus 2 (2019-nCoV) (SARS-CoV-2).
