[The description below was written by a language model from this plasmid's Addgene catalogue record and pLannotate feature annotations shown in this document.]
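Description:
pGBW-m4133788 is a mammalian expression plasmid built on the pTwist_CMV_Hygro_6 backbone that carries the wild-type SARS-CoV-2 3'-to-5' exonuclease, a mature product of the ORF1ab replicase polyprotein. The full sequence is 8,174 nt. In bacteria it is maintained as a high-copy plasmid through a ColE1/pUC-type origin and selected with ampicillin via a complete AmpR (β-lactamase) gene. A short additional β-lactamase fragment is also detected in the backbone.

The coding region, annotated as a fragment of the SARS-CoV-2 replicase polyprotein, spans the sequence numbering origin. The functional text attached to that annotation describes the 2'-O-methyltransferase, but this is generic polyprotein annotation rather than a description of this insert, which the catalogue identifies as the exonuclease. It sits downstream of a CMV enhancer and CMV immediate-early promoter elements and is followed by an SV40 polyadenylation signal. According to the catalogue entry, the backbone supplies a C-terminal V5 epitope tag that is cleavable at a TEV protease site, although these short elements are not picked up in the feature table. A separate cassette, in which the human ubiquitin C promoter drives hygromycin B phosphotransferase with a synthetic poly(A) signal, allows hygromycin selection of transfected mammalian cells. The units are flanked by 5' and 3' β-globin insulator elements, T7 and rrnG terminators and an extra synthetic poly(A) signal, which presumably limit transcriptional read-through between modules.

The plasmid is suited to transient or hygromycin-selected expression of the tagged viral exonuclease in mammalian cells. The V5 tag allows detection or pull-down of the protein, and TEV cleavage allows the tag to be removed.
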