Addgene plasmid #152755: pGBW-m4133788
Purpose: Mammalian expression plasmid for SARS-CoV-2 3'-to-5' exonuclease
Depositing lab: Ginkgo Bioworks & Benjie Chen. Depositing organization: Ginkgo Bioworks.
Backbone
  Vector backbone: pTwist_CMV_Hygro_6
  Backbone size w/o insert (bp): 6525
  Vector type: Mammalian Expression
  Selectable markers: Hygromycin
Growth in bacteria
  Bacterial resistance: Ampicillin, 100 μg/mL
  Growth temperature: 37°C
  Growth strain: DH5alpha
  Copy number: High Copy
Gene/Insert
  Gene/Insert name: SARS-CoV-2 3'-to-5' exonuclease
  Species: Severe acute respiratory syndrome coronavirus 2
  Insert size (bp): 1574
  Mutation: wt
  Entrez Gene: ORF1ab (a.k.a. GU280_gp01)
  Promoter: CMV
  Tag / fusion protein: Cleavable TEV;V5 (C terminal on backbone)
  Cloning method: Unknown
Resource information
  A portion of this plasmid was derived from a plasmid made by: GinkgoBioworks
Depositor comments: NCBI reference sequence: YP_009725309.1
How to cite: pGBW-m4133788 was a gift from Ginkgo Bioworks & Benjie Chen (Addgene plasmid # 152755 ; http://n2t.net/addgene:152755 ; RRID:Addgene_152755)
